Addgene plasmid #64787: pGL3-IRES-miR34a-P3
Purpose: Luciferase expression driven by miR-34a promoter P3
Depositing lab: Joshua Mendell. Depositing organization: Johns Hopkins University and School of Medicine. Publication: Transactivation of miR-34a by p53 broadly influences gene expression and promotes apoptosis. Chang TC, Wentzel EA, Kent OA, Ramachandran K, Mullendore M, Lee KH, Feldmann G, Yamakuchi M, Ferlito M, Lowenstein CJ, Arking DE, Beer MA, Maitra A, Mendell JT. Mol Cell. 2007 Jun 8;26(5):745-52. Epub 2007 May 31. 10.1016/j.molcel.2007.05.010 PubMed 17540599.
Backbone
  Vector backbone: pGL3-Basic-IRES
  Backbone manufacturer: Joshua Mendell
  Backbone size w/o insert (bp): 5408
  Total vector size (bp): 6871
  Vector type: Luciferase
Growth in bacteria
  Bacterial resistance: Ampicillin, 100 μg/mL
  Growth temperature: 37°C
  Growth strain: DH5alpha
  Copy number: High Copy
Gene/Insert
  Gene/Insert name: miR-34a promoter P3
  Species: H. sapiens (human)
  Insert size (bp): 1463
  Entrez Gene: MIR34A (a.k.a. MIRN34A, miRNA34A, mir-34, mir-34a)
  Cloning method: Restriction Enzyme; 5′ cloning site XhoI (not destroyed); 3′ cloning site XhoI (not destroyed)
  Sequencing primers: 5′ RVprimer3; 3′ GLprimer2
Terms and licenses: Academic/Nonprofit Terms; Industry Terms: Not Available to Industry
How to cite: pGL3-IRES-miR34a-P3 was a gift from Joshua Mendell (Addgene plasmid # 64787 ; http://n2t.net/addgene:64787 ; RRID:Addgene_64787)
