[The description below was written by a language model from this plasmid's Addgene catalogue record and pLannotate feature annotations shown in this document.]
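Description:
pGL3-IRES-miR34a-P3 is a firefly luciferase reporter plasmid built on pGL3-Basic-IRES, a modified version of the promoterless pGL3-Basic vector in which an encephalomyocarditis virus (EMCV) internal ribosome entry site sits directly upstream of the luc+ coding sequence. It is propagated in E. coli as a high-copy plasmid through a ColE1/pUC-type origin and is selected with ampicillin via the β-lactamase gene and its native promoter. An f1 origin is also present. The short large T antigen, TcR and lacZα fragments in the annotation are backbone remnants rather than functional genes. The full construct is 6,871 bp.

The insert is a 1,463 bp human genomic fragment designated miR-34a promoter P3, from the MIR34A locus, cloned into a single XhoI site that is retained at both ends. It occupies the unannotated region upstream of the IRES, so the feature table does not describe its internal elements, and its orientation is not stated. Transcription initiated within the fragment yields an RNA carrying the IRES and luciferase, terminated by the SV40 poly(A) signal. The IRES allows luciferase to be translated regardless of the length or content of the upstream leader, including any start codons, which is useful when testing genomic fragments of non-coding primary transcripts. A synthetic poly(A) signal and the α2-globin transcriptional pause site lie upstream of the cloning region and reduce background from read-through transcription originating in the backbone.

The plasmid is intended for transient transfection reporter assays that measure the promoter activity of this MIR34A region. The associated study concerned transactivation of miR-34a by p53, and the "P3" name suggests it is one of a series of promoter fragments.
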