Features (pLannotate 1.2.2; 12 found; start..end, strand, type, name):
   1627..2089    +  misc_feature   IRES: internal ribosome entry site (IRES) of the encephalomyocarditis virus (EMCV)
   2141..3793    +  CDS            luciferase: firefly luciferase; luc+; enhanced luc+ version of the luciferase gene
   3834..3955    -  polyA_signal   SV40 poly(A) signal: SV40 polyadenylation signal
   3978..4046    -  CDS            large T antigen (fragment): large T antigen from SV40 (simian virus 40)
   4062..4194    +  CDS            TcR (fragment): tetracycline efflux protein; tet; confers resistance to tetracycline
   4374..4962    -  rep_origin     ori: high-copy-number ColE1/pMB1/pBR322/pUC origin of replication
   5133..5993    -  CDS            AmpR: β-lactamase; bla; confers resistance to ampicillin, carbenicillin, and related antibiotics
   5994..6098    -  promoter       AmpR promoter: bla
   6125..6553    +  rep_origin     f1 ori (sequence partly withheld): f1 bacteriophage origin of replication; arrow indicates direction of (+) strand synthesis
   6585..6652    -  CDS            lacZα (fragment): LacZα fragment of β-galactosidase; lacZ fragment
   6711..6759    +  polyA_signal   poly(A) signal: synthetic polyadenylation signal
   6773..6864    +  misc_feature   pause site: RNA polymerase II transcriptional pause signal from the human α2 globin gene
>Addgene plasmid #64787 | pGL3-IRES-miR34a-P3 | depositor full sequence | sequence record 109364 | pGL3-IRES-miR34a-P3 sequence 6871 bps
GGTACCGAGCTCTTACGCGTGCTAGCCCGGGCTCGAGCTTCCCTGTCCTCCTCCTAAAGAATCGTCTTCT
CCCAGTGCAGGAGGAATGAGTCCCCCGTTCTCACCCCGGGGAGCGGTTGCCTCGTGAGTCCAAGGAGAAT
CCGCCCTTTCGTTTTGCGCAGGTGGAGATCTCGCGGGCCCAGTTCGGAGTCCTGCAAACTGTGAGTGTGC
GAGGAGGGCTTGTTTCTGATGAAACCATTTCTGTCCCGTAACAACCCTGAGGGCAGAAACCCTTACAAAA
GGAGCCACCGAGAGATTTGCTGTCCGCTTGATACTGGGGCACGGTGGTCCTGGGGGCAGCTTGTCCCGGA
AGGGCGCGGGGCGCACTGGCTGGGATCTATAATGGTTGGGGCAGGAGGGTGGGTGGGGAGCCCCTTCTCC
ATGGCGGCGGGAGGTCTTCGGCGCTGCCCCTGCCCGCGCCTCCCTGCCCACCCCAAGGGCGCCCGACCGT
GCGCGCAGGGCAGCGTGGAAAGGGTGGGAAATGCAGGGAGCGCGCCTTGGGGGCTGCCCCATGCTCCCCC
CTGTAGCTCCGCGCTCAGGACCCGCGTCCGACTTTGCGTCTCTGGGAACCTTTAAGGCCGGTGAGGGGGG
CTGAGCCGCGGCCCCTCGGCTGAGCCAAGCCCTGCCCCACGCAAGGTCCCCAGCCTGGCGCACCCGGCTC
CCCAGCGCCGCGCGCCGGCCATGTCCCTTCCCACCCCAGCCCCCCGGGACCCGAGAGCCGTGCGGGGCCG
AGCCTCGTGCCCCGAGGCACGCCGAGCCAAGTCACCCCTGCAGCCCGCGGCGCCGGAACTTGGGGGCGCA
GTGAGTGGGGGCAGGGCGCCGGGCCGGCGGGCGGTGGCCGTGGCTGGGTGCCGGTTCCTGGCTTTAGAAG
TCCTTTCGCATCTTGTTGAATCCGGGGCTGCATTGGCCCTCCGAGCTCTCCGGACTGGCAACGTCGCAGA
GACAACAGGTCCTGACCCGGGACAGACCCCACACCCGCGTCCAGGACGTGGGTTTCTTCCCTCTTCCAGG
CGAGAGGCCCTCGGACTGGGCGTCGCGGCGAGCCCCCCGTGGTTTCTGTTTGCTTTTGTACGGTCCCCCT
TCCCCCCACCACCCTGTCCCGGCCCCACCCGGGCCTTGGTCCCACCGCGAAGGGGCGAGGAGTCCCCGGA
AGGGTCGCGATGGCCGGGGAGTCCGGGACCTCGGCTCTGGGTAGGCGCGCCCCGCGACCCAGCGGCGGCG
TGGGCGAGGGGCGCTGCGCAAACTACGCGCTCTCGCTGGGGAAACGCCAGCCCAGGCGGGCGGCGGCGGT
GAAGGGGATGAGGACCAGGACCCCGTGCCCGGCGGGACTGGCCCCGCACCCCACGCCGCCCCCCTGCGGT
GCGCACCGCATCTGCGCCCTAGGCCGAGGCCAGGCTCCGACCCCTCCCCCGCACCGACGTGATTCGGATC
GCGCGGTGCTGGCGCCGCCTTCATCTCGAGATCTGACCCCATGCATCGAATTCCGCCCCCCCCCCCTAAC
GTTACTGGCCGAAGCCGCTTGGAATAAGGCCGGTGTGCGTTTGTCTATATGTTATTTTCCACCATATTGC
CGTCTTTTGGCAATGTGAGGGCCCGGAAACCTGGCCCTGTCTTCTTGACGAGCATTCCTAGGGGTCTTTC
CCCTCTCGCCAAAGGAATGCAAGGTCTGTTGAATGTCGTGAAGGAAGCAGTTCCTCTGGAAGCTTCTTGA
AGACAAACAACGTCTGTAGCGACCCTTTGCAGGCAGCGGAACCCCCCACCTGGCGACAGGTGCCTCTGCG
GCCAAAAGCCACGTGTATAAGATACACCTGCAAAGGCGGCACAACCCCAGTGCCACGTTGTGAGTTGGAT
AGTTGTGGAAAGAGTCAAATGGCTCTCCTCAAGCGTATTCAACAAGGGGCTGAAGGATGCCCAGAAGGTA
CCCCATTGTATGGGATCTGATCTGGGGCCTCGGTGCACATGCTTTACATGTGTTTAGTCGAGGTTAAAAA
AACGTCTAGGCCCCCCGAACCACGGGGACGTGGTTTTCCTTTGAAAAACACGATGATAAGATCTGCGATC
TAAGTAAGCTTGGCATTCCGGTACTGTTGGTAAAGCCACCATGGAAGACGCCAAAAACATAAAGAAAGGC
CCGGCGCCATTCTATCCGCTGGAAGATGGAACCGCTGGAGAGCAACTGCATAAGGCTATGAAGAGATACG
CCCTGGTTCCTGGAACAATTGCTTTTACAGATGCACATATCGAGGTGGACATCACTTACGCTGAGTACTT
CGAAATGTCCGTTCGGTTGGCAGAAGCTATGAAACGATATGGGCTGAATACAAATCACAGAATCGTCGTA
TGCAGTGAAAACTCTCTTCAATTCTTTATGCCGGTGTTGGGCGCGTTATTTATCGGAGTTGCAGTTGCGC
CCGCGAACGACATTTATAATGAACGTGAATTGCTCAACAGTATGGGCATTTCGCAGCCTACCGTGGTGTT
CGTTTCCAAAAAGGGGTTGCAAAAAATTTTGAACGTGCAAAAAAAGCTCCCAATCATCCAAAAAATTATT
ATCATGGATTCTAAAACGGATTACCAGGGATTTCAGTCGATGTACACGTTCGTCACATCTCATCTACCTC
CCGGTTTTAATGAATACGATTTTGTGCCAGAGTCCTTCGATAGGGACAAGACAATTGCACTGATCATGAA
CTCCTCTGGATCTACTGGTCTGCCTAAAGGTGTCGCTCTGCCTCATAGAACTGCCTGCGTGAGATTCTCG
CATGCCAGAGATCCTATTTTTGGCAATCAAATCATTCCGGATACTGCGATTTTAAGTGTTGTTCCATTCC
ATCACGGTTTTGGAATGTTTACTACACTCGGATATTTGATATGTGGATTTCGAGTCGTCTTAATGTATAG
ATTTGAAGAAGAGCTGTTTCTGAGGAGCCTTCAGGATTACAAGATTCAAAGTGCGCTGCTGGTGCCAACC
CTATTCTCCTTCTTCGCCAAAAGCACTCTGATTGACAAATACGATTTATCTAATTTACACGAAATTGCTT
CTGGTGGCGCTCCCCTCTCTAAGGAAGTCGGGGAAGCGGTTGCCAAGAGGTTCCATCTGCCAGGTATCAG
GCAAGGATATGGGCTCACTGAGACTACATCAGCTATTCTGATTACACCCGAGGGGGATGATAAACCGGGC
GCGGTCGGTAAAGTTGTTCCATTTTTTGAAGCGAAGGTTGTGGATCTGGATACCGGGAAAACGCTGGGCG
TTAATCAAAGAGGCGAACTGTGTGTGAGAGGTCCTATGATTATGTCCGGTTATGTAAACAATCCGGAAGC
GACCAACGCCTTGATTGACAAGGATGGATGGCTACATTCTGGAGACATAGCTTACTGGGACGAAGACGAA
CACTTCTTCATCGTTGACCGCCTGAAGTCTCTGATTAAGTACAAAGGCTATCAGGTGGCTCCCGCTGAAT
TGGAATCCATCTTGCTCCAACACCCCAACATCTTCGACGCAGGTGTCGCAGGTCTTCCCGACGATGACGC
CGGTGAACTTCCCGCCGCCGTTGTTGTTTTGGAGCACGGAAAGACGATGACGGAAAAAGAGATCGTGGAT
TACGTCGCCAGTCAAGTAACAACCGCGAAAAAGTTGCGCGGAGGAGTTGTGTTTGTGGACGAAGTACCGA
AAGGTCTTACCGGAAAACTCGACGCAAGAAAAATCAGAGAGATCCTCATAAAGGCCAAGAAGGGCGGAAA
GATCGCCGTGTAATTCTAGAGTCGGGGCGGCCGGCCGCTTCGAGCAGACATGATAAGATACATTGATGAG
TTTGGACAAACCACAACTAGAATGCAGTGAAAAAAATGCTTTATTTGTGAAATTTGTGATGCTATTGCTT
TATTTGTAACCATTATAAGCTGCAATAAACAAGTTAACAACAACAATTGCATTCATTTTATGTTTCAGGT
TCAGGGGGAGGTGTGGGAGGTTTTTTAAAGCAAGTAAAACCTCTACAAATGTGGTAAAATCGATAAGGAT
CCGTCGACCGATGCCCTTGAGAGCCTTCAACCCAGTCAGCTCCTTCCGGTGGGCGCGGGGCATGACTATC
GTCGCCGCACTTATGACTGTCTTCTTTATCATGCAACTCGTAGGACAGGTGCCGGCAGCGCTCTTCCGCT
TCCTCGCTCACTGACTCGCTGCGCTCGGTCGTTCGGCTGCGGCGAGCGGTATCAGCTCACTCAAAGGCGG
TAATACGGTTATCCACAGAATCAGGGGATAACGCAGGAAAGAACATGTGAGCAAAAGGCCAGCAAAAGGC
CAGGAACCGTAAAAAGGCCGCGTTGCTGGCGTTTTTCCATAGGCTCCGCCCCCCTGACGAGCATCACAAA
AATCGACGCTCAAGTCAGAGGTGGCGAAACCCGACAGGACTATAAAGATACCAGGCGTTTCCCCCTGGAA
GCTCCCTCGTGCGCTCTCCTGTTCCGACCCTGCCGCTTACCGGATACCTGTCCGCCTTTCTCCCTTCGGG
AAGCGTGGCGCTTTCTCATAGCTCACGCTGTAGGTATCTCAGTTCGGTGTAGGTCGTTCGCTCCAAGCTG
GGCTGTGTGCACGAACCCCCCGTTCAGCCCGACCGCTGCGCCTTATCCGGTAACTATCGTCTTGAGTCCA
ACCCGGTAAGACACGACTTATCGCCACTGGCAGCAGCCACTGGTAACAGGATTAGCAGAGCGAGGTATGT
AGGCGGTGCTACAGAGTTCTTGAAGTGGTGGCCTAACTACGGCTACACTAGAAGAACAGTATTTGGTATC
TGCGCTCTGCTGAAGCCAGTTACCTTCGGAAAAAGAGTTGGTAGCTCTTGATCCGGCAAACAAACCACCG
CTGGTAGCGGTGGTTTTTTTGTTTGCAAGCAGCAGATTACGCGCAGAAAAAAAGGATCTCAAGAAGATCC
TTTGATCTTTTCTACGGGGTCTGACGCTCAGTGGAACGAAAACTCACGTTAAGGGATTTTGGTCATGAGA
TTATCAAAAAGGATCTTCACCTAGATCCTTTTAAATTAAAAATGAAGTTTTAAATCAATCTAAAGTATAT
ATGAGTAAACTTGGTCTGACAGTTACCAATGCTTAATCAGTGAGGCACCTATCTCAGCGATCTGTCTATT
TCGTTCATCCATAGTTGCCTGACTCCCCGTCGTGTAGATAACTACGATACGGGAGGGCTTACCATCTGGC
CCCAGTGCTGCAATGATACCGCGAGACCCACGCTCACCGGCTCCAGATTTATCAGCAATAAACCAGCCAG
CCGGAAGGGCCGAGCGCAGAAGTGGTCCTGCAACTTTATCCGCCTCCATCCAGTCTATTAATTGTTGCCG
GGAAGCTAGAGTAAGTAGTTCGCCAGTTAATAGTTTGCGCAACGTTGTTGCCATTGCTACAGGCATCGTG
GTGTCACGCTCGTCGTTTGGTATGGCTTCATTCAGCTCCGGTTCCCAACGATCAAGGCGAGTTACATGAT
CCCCCATGTTGTGCAAAAAAGCGGTTAGCTCCTTCGGTCCTCCGATCGTTGTCAGAAGTAAGTTGGCCGC
AGTGTTATCACTCATGGTTATGGCAGCACTGCATAATTCTCTTACTGTCATGCCATCCGTAAGATGCTTT
TCTGTGACTGGTGAGTACTCAACCAAGTCATTCTGAGAATAGTGTATGCGGCGACCGAGTTGCTCTTGCC
CGGCGTCAATACGGGATAATACCGCGCCACATAGCAGAACTTTAAAAGTGCTCATCATTGGAAAACGTTC
TTCGGGGCGAAAACTCTCAAGGATCTTACCGCTGTTGAGATCCAGTTCGATGTAACCCACTCGTGCACCC
AACTGATCTTCAGCATCTTTTACTTTCACCAGCGTTTCTGGGTGAGCAAAAACAGGAAGGCAAAATGCCG
CAAAAAAGGGAATAAGGGCGACACGGAAATGTTGAATACTCATACTCTTCCTTTTTCAATATTATTGAAG
CATTTATCAGGGTTATTGTCTCATGAGCGGATACATATTTGAATGTATTTAGAAAAATAAACAAATAGGG
GTTCCGCGCACATTTCCCCGAAAAGTGCCACCTG
[124 nt withheld, positions 6125-6248]
C
[91 nt withheld, positions 6250-6340]
A
[49 nt withheld, positions 6342-6390]
CCTTTGACGTTGGAGTCCACGTTCTTT
[37 nt withheld, positions 6418-6454]
ACCCTATCTCGGTCTATTCTTTTGATTTATAAGGGATTTTGCCGATTTCGGCCTATTGGTTAAAAAATGA
GCTGATTTAACAAAAATTTAACGCGAATTTTAACAAAATATTAACGCTTACAATTTGCCATTCGCCATTC
AGGCTGCGCAACTGTTGGGAAGGGCGATCGGTGCGGGCCTCTTCGCTATTACGCCAGCCCAAGCTACCAT
GATAAGTAAGTAATATTAAGGTACGGGAGGTACTTGGAGCGGCCGCAATAAAATATCTTTATTTTCATTA
CATCTGTGTGTTGGTTTTTTGTGTGAATCGATAGTACTAACATACGCTCTCCATCAAAACAAAACGAAAC
AAAACAAACTAGCAAAATAGGCTGTCCCCAGTGCAAGTGCAGGTGCCAGAACATTTCTCTATCGATA
