>Addgene plasmid #64787 | pGL3-IRES-miR34a-P3 | addgene partial sequence | sequence record 115616 | RVprimer3 5'-CTAGCAAAATAGGCTGTCCC-3'
GACATTTCTCTATCGATAGGTACCGAGCTCTTACGCGTGCTAGCCCGGGCTCGAGCTTCCCTGTCCTCCT
CCTAAAGAATCGTCTTCTCCCAGTGCAGGAGGAATGAGTCCCCCGTTCTCACCCCGGGGAGCGGTTGCCT
CGTGAGTCCAAGGAGAATCCGCCCTTTCGTTTTGCGCAGGTGGAGATCTCGCGGGCCCAGTTCGGAGTCC
TGCAAACTGTGAGTGTGCGAGGAGGGCTTGTTTCTGATGAAACCATTTCTGTCCCGTAACAACCCTGAGG
GCAGAAACCCTTACAAAAGGAGCCACCGAGAGATTTGCTGTCCGCTTGATACTGGGGCACGGTGGTCCTG
GGGGCAGCTTGTCCCGGAAGGGCGCGGGGCGCACTGGCTGGGATCTATAATGGTTGGGGCAGGAGGGTGG
GTGGGGAGCCCCTTCTCCATGGCGGCGGGAGGTCTTCGGCGCTGCCCCTGCCCGCGCCTCCCTGCCCACC
CCAAGGGCGCCCGACCGTGCGCGCAGGGCAGCGTGGAAAGGGTGGGAAATGCAGGGAGCGCGCCTTGGGG
GCTGCCCCATGCTCCCCCCTGTAGCTCCGCGCTCAGGACCCGCGTCCGACTTTGCGTCTCTGGGAACCTT
TAAGGCCGGTGAGGGGGGCTGAGCCGCGGCCCCTCGGCTGAGCCAAGCCCTGCCCCACGCAAGGTCCCCA
GCCTGGCGCACCCGGCTCCCCAGCGCCGCGCGCCGGCCATGTCCCTTCCCACCCCAGCC
